Addgene plasmid #197083: pMAT_M3_YENL
Purpose: This plasmid contains the coding sequence for signaling peptide M3, which contains the YENL signaling motif. Digest this insert and add it to pHR_pSFFV_scFVCD19_CD8a_CD3zP2AEGFP
Depositing lab: Wendell Lim. Depositing organization: University of California, San Francisco (UCSF). Publication: Decoding CAR T cell phenotype using combinatorial signaling motif libraries and machine learning. Daniels KG, Wang S, Simic MS, Bhargava HK, Capponi S, Tonai Y, Yu W, Bianco S, Lim WA. Science. 2022 Dec 16;378(6625):1194-1200. doi: 10.1126/science.abq0225. Epub 2022 Dec 8. PubMed 36480602.
Backbone
  Vector backbone: pMAT
  Backbone manufacturer: Thermofisher
  Vector type: Mammalian Expression
Growth in bacteria
  Bacterial resistance: Ampicillin, 100 μg/mL
  Growth temperature: 37°C
  Growth strain: DH5alpha
  Copy number: High Copy
Gene/Insert
  Gene/Insert name: This plasmid contains the coding sequence for signaling peptide M3, which contains the YENL signaling motif.
  Species: H. sapiens (human)
Resource information
  A portion of this plasmid was derived from a plasmid made by: CD8a hinge and transmembrane domain: Provided by Michael Milone and Dr. Carl June UPENN.
Terms and licenses: Academic/Nonprofit Terms; Industry Terms: Not Available to Industry
How to cite: pMAT_M3_YENL was a gift from Wendell Lim (Addgene plasmid # 197083 ; http://n2t.net/addgene:197083 ; RRID:Addgene_197083)
