[The description below was written by a language model from this plasmid's Addgene catalogue record and pLannotate feature annotations shown in this document.]
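Description:
pMAT_M3_YENL is a small (about 2.5 kb) bacterial cloning plasmid built on the commercial pMAT gene-synthesis backbone. It serves as a storage and donor vector for a short synthetic coding fragment. Although the catalogue lists it as a mammalian expression vector, the annotated features include no mammalian promoter, polyadenylation signal or eukaryotic selection marker. The plasmid itself therefore appears to be a part carrier rather than something expressed directly in cells. It is maintained in E. coli at high copy through a ColE1/pUC-type origin and selected with ampicillin via the β-lactamase gene and its native promoter. The other annotations are short backbone remnants: fragments of an M13 origin, lacZα, lacI and an RSF origin, plus a T7 promoter.

The payload is the coding sequence for signaling peptide M3, a human-derived peptide containing the YENL tyrosine-based signaling motif. The feature table does not annotate the insert itself. Two fragments of a pUC18/19-type multiple cloning site bracket an unannotated stretch of roughly 100 bp downstream of the T7 promoter, and this is plausibly where the motif sequence sits, although the record does not confirm it.

According to the record, the insert is meant to be excised by restriction digest and ligated into a pHR lentiviral vector. That recipient carries an SFFV promoter-driven anti-CD19 scFv chimeric antigen receptor with a CD8α hinge and transmembrane region, CD3ζ, and a P2A-linked EGFP reporter. The plasmid is thus one building block in a combinatorial library of signaling motifs, assembled into CAR intracellular domains to study how motif composition shapes CAR T cell phenotype.
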