Features (pLannotate 1.2.2; 10 found; start..end, strand, type, name):
      3..134     -  rep_origin     M13 ori (fragment): M13 bacteriophage origin of replication; arrow indicates direction of (+) strand synthesis
    155..311     -  CDS            lacZα (fragment): LacZα fragment of β-galactosidase; lacZ fragment
    320..338     +  promoter       T7 promoter: promoter for bacteriophage T7 RNA polymerase
    389..404     +  misc_feature   MCS (fragment): pUC18/19 multiple cloning site
    517..532     +  misc_feature   MCS (fragment): pUC18/19 multiple cloning site
    576..623     -  CDS            lacI (fragment): lac repressor; lacI; The lac repressor binds to the lac operator to inhibit transcription in E. coli. This inhibition can be relieved by adding lactose or isopropyl-β-D-thiogalactopyranoside (IPTG).
    660..700     -  rep_origin     RSF ori (fragment): Plasmids containing the RSF 1030 origin of replication can be propagated in E. coli cells that contain additional plasmids with compatible origins.
    778..1366    -  rep_origin     ori: high-copy-number ColE1/pMB1/pBR322/pUC origin of replication
   1537..2397    -  CDS            AmpR: β-lactamase; bla; confers resistance to ampicillin, carbenicillin, and related antibiotics
   2398..2502    -  promoter       AmpR promoter: bla
>Addgene plasmid #197083 | pMAT_M3_YENL | addgene full sequence | sequence record 386822 | Addgene NGS Result
CTAAATTGTAAGCGTTAATATTTTGTTAAAATTCGCGTTAAATTTTTGTTAAATCAGCTCATTTTTTAAC
CAATAGGCCGAAATCGGCAAAATCCCTTATAAATCAAAAGAATAGACCGAGATAGGGTTGAGTGGCCGCT
ACAGGGCGCTCCCATTCGCCATTCAGGCTGCGCAACTGTTGGGAAGGGCGTTTCGGTGCGGGCCTCTTCG
CTATTACGCCAGCTGGCGAAAGGGGGATGTGCTGCAAGGCGATTAAGTTGGGTAACGCCAGGGTTTTCCC
AGTCACGACGTTGTAAAACGACGGCCAGTGAGCGCGACGTAATACGACTCACTATAGGGCGAATTGGCGG
AAGGCCGTCAAGGCCACGTGTCTTGTCCAGGCGCGCCACGGTACCCGGGGATCCACCTGCAACACTCCGG
ATCAGGATCTGAAGAAGGCGCCCCTGACTACGAGAATCTGCAAGAGCTGAATCACCCCGGCTCCGGATCA
GGATCCGGCAGTGGTACAAGGCAGGTGGATCCTCTAGAGTCGTTTTAATTAATGGAGCACAAGACTGGCC
TCATGGGCCTTCCGCTCACTGCCCGCTTTCCAGTCGGGAAACCTGTCGTGCCAGCTGCATTAACATGGTC
ATAGCTGTTTCCTTGCGTATTGGGCGCTCTCCGCTTCCTCGCTCACTGACTCGCTGCGCTCGGTCGTTCG
GGTAAAGCCTGGGGTGCCTAATGAGCAAAAGGCCAGCAAAAGGCCAGGAACCGTAAAAAGGCCGCGTTGC
TGGCGTTTTTCCATAGGCTCCGCCCCCCTGACGAGCATCACAAAAATCGACGCTCAAGTCAGAGGTGGCG
AAACCCGACAGGACTATAAAGATACCAGGCGTTTCCCCCTGGAAGCTCCCTCGTGCGCTCTCCTGTTCCG
ACCCTGCCGCTTACCGGATACCTGTCCGCCTTTCTCCCTTCGGGAAGCGTGGCGCTTTCTCATAGCTCAC
GCTGTAGGTATCTCAGTTCGGTGTAGGTCGTTCGCTCCAAGCTGGGCTGTGTGCACGAACCCCCCGTTCA
GCCCGACCGCTGCGCCTTATCCGGTAACTATCGTCTTGAGTCCAACCCGGTAAGACACGACTTATCGCCA
CTGGCAGCAGCCACTGGTAACAGGATTAGCAGAGCGAGGTATGTAGGCGGTGCTACAGAGTTCTTGAAGT
GGTGGCCTAACTACGGCTACACTAGAAGAACAGTATTTGGTATCTGCGCTCTGCTGAAGCCAGTTACCTT
CGGAAAAAGAGTTGGTAGCTCTTGATCCGGCAAACAAACCACCGCTGGTAGCGGTGGTTTTTTTGTTTGC
AAGCAGCAGATTACGCGCAGAAAAAAAGGATCTCAAGAAGATCCTTTGATCTTTTCTACGGGGTCTGACG
CTCAGTGGAACGAAAACTCACGTTAAGGGATTTTGGTCATGAGATTATCAAAAAGGATCTTCACCTAGAT
CCTTTTAAATTAAAAATGAAGTTTTAAATCAATCTAAAGTATATATGAGTAAACTTGGTCTGACAGTTAC
CAATGCTTAATCAGTGAGGCACCTATCTCAGCGATCTGTCTATTTCGTTCATCCATAGTTGCCTGACTCC
CCGTCGTGTAGATAACTACGATACGGGAGGGCTTACCATCTGGCCCCAGTGCTGCAATGATACCGCGAGA
ACCACGCTCACCGGCTCCAGATTTATCAGCAATAAACCAGCCAGCCGGAAGGGCCGAGCGCAGAAGTGGT
CCTGCAACTTTATCCGCCTCCATCCAGTCTATTAATTGTTGCCGGGAAGCTAGAGTAAGTAGTTCGCCAG
TTAATAGTTTGCGCAACGTTGTTGCCATTGCTACAGGCATCGTGGTGTCACGCTCGTCGTTTGGTATGGC
TTCATTCAGCTCCGGTTCCCAACGATCAAGGCGAGTTACATGATCCCCCATGTTGTGCAAAAAAGCGGTT
AGCTCCTTCGGTCCTCCGATCGTTGTCAGAAGTAAGTTGGCCGCAGTGTTATCACTCATGGTTATGGCAG
CACTGCATAATTCTCTTACTGTCATGCCATCCGTAAGATGCTTTTCTGTGACTGGTGAGTACTCAACCAA
GTCATTCTGAGAATAGTGTATGCGGCGACCGAGTTGCTCTTGCCCGGCGTCAATACGGGATAATACCGCG
CCACATAGCAGAACTTTAAAAGTGCTCATCATTGGAAAACGTTCTTCGGGGCGAAAACTCTCAAGGATCT
TACCGCTGTTGAGATCCAGTTCGATGTAACCCACTCGTGCACCCAACTGATCTTCAGCATCTTTTACTTT
CACCAGCGTTTCTGGGTGAGCAAAAACAGGAAGGCAAAATGCCGCAAAAAAGGGAATAAGGGCGACACGG
AAATGTTGAATACTCATACTCTTCCTTTTTCAATATTATTGAAGCATTTATCAGGGTTATTGTCTCATGA
GCGGATACATATTTGAATGTATTTAGAAAAATAAACAAATAGGGGTTCCGCGCACATTTCCCCGAAAAGT
GCCAC
